>Addgene plasmid #222972 | pBEL2957 | addgene full sequence | sequence record 441425 | Addgene NGS Result
AGGCGTTTTGCGCTGCTTCGCGATGTACGGGCCAGATATACGCGTTGACATTGATTATTGACTAGTTATT
AATAGTAATCAATTACGGGGTCATTAGTTCATAGCCCATATATGGAGTTCCGCGTTACATAACTTACGGT
AAATGGCCCGCCTGGCTGACCGCCCAACGACCCCCGCCCATTGACGTCAATAATGACGTATGTTCCCATA
GTAACGCCAATAGGGACTTTCCATTGACGTCAATGGGTGGAGTATTTACGGTAAACTGCCCACTTGGCAG
TACATCAAGTGTATCATATGCCAAGTACGCCCCCTATTGACGTCAATGACGGTAAATGGCCCGCCTGGCA
TTATGCCCAGTACATGACCTTATGGGACTTTCCTACTTGGCAGTACATCTACGTATTAGTCATCGCTATT
ACCATGGTGATGCGGTTTTGGCAGTACATCAATGGGCGTGGATAGCGGTTTGACTCACGGGGATTTCCAA
GTCTCCACCCCATTGACGTCAATGGGAGTTTGTTTTGGCACCAAAATCAACGGGACTTTCCAAAATGTCG
TAACAACTCCGCCCCATTGACGCAAATGGGCGGTAGGCGTGTACGGTGGGAGGTCTATATAAGCAGAGCT
CGTTTAGTGAACCGTCAGATCGCCTGGAGACGCCATCCACGCTGTTTTGACCTCCATAGAAGACACCGGG
ACCGATCCAGCCTCCGGACTCTAGAGGATCGAACCCTTGGATCTCTAGCGAATTCCCTCTAGACACAGAC
GCTCACCATGAAAGGTATTTCTAAGGTTCTCTCAGCCTCTATTGTCCTAATGAAGTTGAAGGGTGTCTAT
TCTACAACTGTGCTGTGTGGAGATTCAACACAAGGACTGCAGGGCACAACCCAACCGAGCAAAGGAGAAG
AACTTTTCACTGGAGTTGTCCCAATTCTTGTTGAATTAGATGGTGATGTTAATGGGCACAAATTTTCTGT
CCGTGGAGAGGGTGAAGGTGATGCTACAAACGGAAAACTCACCCTTAAATTTATTTGCACTACTGGAAAA
CTACCTGTTCCGTGGCCAACACTTGTCACTACTCTGACCTATGGTGTTCAATGCTTTTCCCGTTATCCGG
ATCACATGAAACGGCATGACTTTTTCAAGAGTGCCATGCCCGAAGGTTATGTACAGGAACGCACTATATC
TTTCAAAGATGACGGGACCTACAAGACGCGTGCTGAAGTCAAGTTTGAAGGTGATACCCTTGTTAATCGT
ATCGAGTTAAAGGGTATTGATTTTAAAGAAGATGGAAACATTCTTGGACACAAACTCGAGTACAACTTTA
ACTCACACAATGTATACATCACGGCAGACAAACAAAAGAATGGAATCAAAGCTAACTTCAAAATTCGCCA
CAACGTTGAAGATGGTTCCGTTCAACTAGCAGACCATTATCAACAAAATACTCCAATTGGCGATGGCCCT
GTCCTTTTACCAGACAACCATTACCTGTCGACACAATCTGTCCTTTCGAAAGATCCCAACGAAAAGCGTG
ACCACATGGTCCTTCTTGAGTTTGTAACTGCTGCTGGGATTACACATGGCATGGATGAGCTCTACAAATG
AGCGGCCGCTCGAGGCCGGCAAGGCCGGATCCCCCGACCTCGACAAGGGTTCGATCCCTACCGGTTAGTA
ATGAGTTTGATATCTCGACAATCAACCTCTGGATTACAAAATTTGTGAAAGATTGACTGGTATTCTTAAC
TATGTTGCTCCTTTTACGCTATGTGGATACGCTGCTTTAATGCCTTTGTATCATGCTATTGCTTCCCGTA
TGGCTTTCATTTTCTCCTCCTTGTATAAATCCTGGTTGCTGTCTCTTTATGAGGAGTTGTGGCCCGTTGT
CAGGCAACGTGGCGTGGTGTGCACTGTGTTTGCTGACGCAACCCCCACTGGTTGGGGCATTGCCACCACC
TGTCAGCTCCTTTCCGGGACTTTCGCTTTCCCCCTCCCTATTGCCACGGCGGAACTCATCGCCGCCTGCC
TTGCCCGCTGCTGGACAGGGGCTCGGCTGTTGGGCACTGACAATTCCGTGGTGTTGTCGGGGAAGCTGAC
GTCCTTTCCATGGCTGCTCGCCTGTGTTGCCACCTGGATTCTGCGCGGGACGTCCTTCTGCTACGTCCCT
TCGGCCCTCAATCCAGCGGACCTTCCTTCCCGCGGCCTGCTGCCGGCTCTGCGGCCTCTTCCGCGTCTTC
GCCTTCGCCCTCAGACGAGTCGGATCTCCCTTTGGGCCGCCTCCCCGCCTGGAACGGGGGAGGCTAACTG
AAACACGGAAGGAGACAATACCGGAAGGAACCCGCGCTATGACGGCAATAAAAAGACAGAATAAAACGCA
CGGGTGTTGGGTCGTTTGTTCATAAACGCGGGGTTCGGTCCCAGGGCTGGCACTCTGTCGATACCCCACC
GAGACCCCATTGGGGCCAATACGCCCGCGTTTCTTCCTTTTCCCCACCCCACCCCCCAAGTTCGGGTGAA
GGCCCAGGGCTCGCAGCCAACGTCGGGGCGGCAGGCCCTGCCATAGCAGATCTGCGCAGCTGGGGCTCTA
GGGGGTATCCCC
[124 nt withheld, positions 2603-2726]
C
[91 nt withheld, positions 2728-2818]
A
[49 nt withheld, positions 2820-2868]
CCTTTGACGTTGGAGTCCACGTTCTTT
[37 nt withheld, positions 2896-2932]
ACCCTATCTCGGTCTATTCTTTTGATTTATAAGGGATTTTGCCGATTTCGGCCTATTGGTTAAAAAATGA
GCTGATTTAACAAAAATTTAACGCGAATTAATTCTGTGGAATGTGTGTCAGTTAGGGTGTGGAAAGTCCC
CAGGCTCCCCAGCAGGCAGAAGTATGCAAAGCATGCATCTCAATTAGTCAGCAACCAGGTGTGGAAAGTC
CCCAGGCTCCCCAGCAGGCAGAAGTATGCAAAGCATGCATCTCAATTAGTCAGCAACCATAGTCCCGCCC
CTAACTCCGCCCATCCCGCCCCTAACTCCGCCCAGTTCCGCCCATTCTCCGCCCCATGGCTGACTAATTT
TTTTTATTTATGCAGAGGCCGAGGCCGCCTCTGCCTCTGAGCTATTCCAGAAGTAGTGAGGAGGCTTTTT
TGGAGGCCTAGGCTTTTGCAAAAAGCTCCCGGGAGCTTGTATATCCATTTTCGGATCTGATCAAGAGACA
GGATGAGGATCGTTTCGCATGATTGAACAAGATGGATTGCACGCAGGTTCTCCGGCCGCTTGGGTGGAGA
GGCTATTCGGCTATGACTGGGCACAACAGACAATCGGCTGCTCTGATGCCGCCGTGTTCCGGCTGTCAGC
GCAGGGGCGCCCGGTTCTTTTTGTCAAGACCGACCTGTCCGGTGCCCTGAATGAACTGCAGGACGAGGCA
GCGCGGCTATCGTGGCTGGCCACGACGGGCGTTCCTTGCGCAGCTGTGCTCGACGTTGTCACTGAAGCGG
GAAGGGACTGGCTGCTATTGGGCGAAGTGCCGGGGCAGGATCTCCTGTCATCTCACCTTGCTCCTGCCGA
GAAAGTATCCATCATGGCTGATGCAATGCGGCGGCTGCATACGCTTGATCCGGCTACCTGCCCATTCGAC
CACCAAGCGAAACATCGCATCGAGCGAGCACGTACTCGGATGGAAGCCGGTCTTGTCGATCAGGATGATC
TGGACGAAGAGCATCAGGGGCTCGCGCCAGCCGAACTGTTCGCCAGGCTCAAGGCGCGCATGCCCGACGG
CGAGGATCTCGTCGTGACCCATGGCGATGCCTGCTTGCCGAATATCATGGTGGAAAATGGCCGCTTTTCT
GGATTCATCGACTGTGGCCGGCTGGGTGTGGCGGACCGCTATCAGGACATAGCGTTGGCTACCCGTGATA
TTGCTGAAGAGCTTGGCGGCGAATGGGCTGACCGCTTCCTCGTGCTTTACGGTATCGCCGCTCCCGATTC
GCAGCGCATCGCCTTCTATCGCCTTCTTGACGAGTTCTTCTGAGCGGGACTCTGGGGTTCGCGAAATGAC
CGACCAAGCGACGCCCAACCTGCCATCACGAGATTTCGATTCCACCGCCGCCTTCTATGAAAGGTTGGGC
TTCGGAATCGTTTTCCGGGACGCCGGCTGGATGATCCTCCAGCGCGGGGATCTCATGCTGGAGTTCTTCG
CCCACCCCAACTTGTTTATTGCAGCTTATAATGGTTACAAATAAAGCAATAGCATCACAAATTTCACAAA
TAAAGCATTTTTTTCACTGCATTCTAGTTGTGGTTTGTCCAAACTCATCAATGTATCTTATCATGTCTGT
ATACCGTCGACCTCTAGCTAGAGCTTGGCGTAATCATGGTCATAGCTGTTTCCTGTGTGAAATTGTTATC
CGCTCACAATTCCACACAACATACGAGCCGGAAGCATAAAGTGTAAAGCCTGGGGTGCCTAATGAGTGAG
CTAACTCACATTAATTGCGTTGCGCTCACTGCCCGCTTTCCAGTCGGGAAACCTGTCGTGCCAGCTGCAT
TAATGAATCGGCCAACGCGCGGGGAGAGGCGGTTTGCGTATTGGGCGCTCTTCCGCTTCCTCGCTCACTG
ACTCGCTGCGCTCGGTCGTTCGGCTGCGGCGAGCGGTATCAGCTCACTCAAAGGCGGTAATACGGTTATC
CACAGAATCAGGGGATAACGCAGGAAAGAACATGTGAGCAAAAGGCCAGCAAAAGGCCAGGAACCGTAAA
AAGGCCGCGTTGCTGGCGTTTTTCCATAGGCTCCGCCCCCCTGACGAGCATCACAAAAATCGACGCTCAA
GTCAGAGGTGGCGAAACCCGACAGGACTATAAAGATACCAGGCGTTTCCCCCTGGAAGCTCCCTCGTGCG
CTCTCCTGTTCCGACCCTGCCGCTTACCGGATACCTGTCCGCCTTTCTCCCTTCGGGAAGCGTGGCGCTT
TCTCATAGCTCACGCTGTAGGTATCTCAGTTCGGTGTAGGTCGTTCGCTCCAAGCTGGGCTGTGTGCACG
AACCCCCCGTTCAGCCCGACCGCTGCGCCTTATCCGGTAACTATCGTCTTGAGTCCAACCCGGTAAGACA
CGACTTATCGCCACTGGCAGCAGCCACTGGTAACAGGATTAGCAGAGCGAGGTATGTAGGCGGTGCTACA
GAGTTCTTGAAGTGGTGGCCTAACTACGGCTACACTAGAAGAACAGTATTTGGTATCTGCGCTCTGCTGA
AGCCAGTTACCTTCGGAAAAAGAGTTGGTAGCTCTTGATCCGGCAAACAAACCACCGCTGGTAGCGGTGG
TTTTTTTGTTTGCAAGCAGCAGATTACGCGCAGAAAAAAAGGATCTCAAGAAGATCCTTTGATCTTTTCT
ACGGGGTCTGACGCTCAGTGGAACGAAAACTCACGTTAAGGGATTTTGGTCATGAGATTATCAAAAAGGA
TCTTCACCTAGATCCTTTTAAATTAAAAATGAAGTTTTAAATCAATCTAAAGTATATATGAGTAAACTTG
GTCTGACAGTTACCAATGCTTAATCAGTGAGGCACCTATCTCAGCGATCTGTCTATTTCGTTCATCCATA
GTTGCCTGACTCCCCGTCGTGTAGATAACTACGATACGGGAGGGCTTACCATCTGGCCCCAGTGCTGCAA
TGATACCGCGAGACCCACGCTCACCGGCTCCAGATTTATCAGCAATAAACCAGCCAGCCGGAAGGGCCGA
GCGCAGAAGTGGTCCTGCAACTTTATCCGCCTCCATCCAGTCTATTAATTGTTGCCGGGAAGCTAGAGTA
AGTAGTTCGCCAGTTAATAGTTTGCGCAACGTTGTTGCCATTGCTACAGGCATCGTGGTGTCACGCTCGT
CGTTTGGTATGGCTTCATTCAGCTCCGGTTCCCAACGATCAAGGCGAGTTACATGATCCCCCATGTTGTG
CAAAAAAGCGGTTAGCTCCTTCGGTCCTCCGATCGTTGTCAGAAGTAAGTTGGCCGCAGTGTTATCACTC
ATGGTTATGGCAGCACTGCATAATTCTCTTACTGTCATGCCATCCGTAAGATGCTTTTCTGTGACTGGTG
AGTACTCAACCAAGTCATTCTGAGAATAGTGTATGCGGCGACCGAGTTGCTCTTGCCCGGCGTCAATACG
GGATAATACCGCGCCACATAGCAGAACTTTAAAAGTGCTCATCATTGGAAAACGTTCTTCGGGGCGAAAA
CTCTCAAGGATCTTACCGCTGTTGAGATCCAGTTCGATGTAACCCACTCGTGCACCCAACTGATCTTCAG
CATCTTTTACTTTCACCAGCGTTTCTGGGTGAGCAAAAACAGGAAGGCAAAATGCCGCAAAAAAGGGAAT
AAGGGCGACACGGAAATGTTGAATACTCATACTCTTCCTTTTTCAATATTATTGAAGCATTTATCAGGGT
TATTGTCTCATGAGCGGATACATATTTGAATGTATTTAGAAAAATAAACAAATAGGGGTTCCGCGCACAT
TTCCCCGAAAAGTGCCACCTGACGTCGACGGATCGGGAGATCTCCCGATCCCCTATGGTGCACTCTCAGT
ACAATCTGCTCTGATGCCGCATAGTTAAGCCAGTATCTGCTCCCTGCTTGTGTGTTGGAGGTCGCTGAGT
AGTGCGCGAGCAAAATTTAAGCTACAACAAGGCAAGGCTTGACCGACAATTGCATGAAGAATCTGCTTAG
GGTT
Features (pLannotate 1.2.2; 20 found; start..end, strand, type, name):
     47..426     +  enhancer       CMV enhancer: human cytomegalovirus immediate early enhancer
    427..630     +  promoter       CMV promoter: human cytomegalovirus (CMV) immediate early promoter
    778..900     +  CDS            PTP1 (fragment): PTP1_ENCIN - Experimental evidence at protein level: Swiss-Prot protein existence level 1. Involved with PTP2 and PTP3 in formation of a polar tube through which the infectious agent is passed on to the host cell. From Encephalitozoon intestinalis (Microsporidian parasite).
    898..1608    +  CDS            Superfolder GFP: Superfolder GFP is a basic (constitutively fluorescent) green fluorescent protein published in 2005, derived from Aequorea victoria. It is reported to be a very rapidly-maturing weak dimer.
   1700..2288    +  misc_feature   WPRE: woodchuck hepatitis virus posttranscriptional regulatory element
   2353..2401    +  polyA_signal   HSV TK poly(A) signal: herpes simplex virus thymidine kinase polyadenylation signal (Cole and Stacy, 1985)
   2492..2508    -  polyA_signal   bGH poly(A) signal (fragment): bovine growth hormone polyadenylation signal
   2603..3031    +  rep_origin     f1 ori (sequence partly withheld): f1 bacteriophage origin of replication; arrow indicates direction of (+) strand synthesis
   3045..3374    +  promoter       SV40 promoter: SV40 enhancer and early promoter
   3441..4232    +  CDS            neo: KKA2_KLEPN - Also known as kan, nptII. Experimental evidence at protein level: Swiss-Prot protein existence level 1. Resistance to kanamycin, neomycin, paromomycin, ribostamycin, butirosin and gentamicin B. From Klebsiella pneumoniae.
   4258..4416    +  CDS            ble (fragment): BLE_KLEPN - Experimental evidence at protein level: Swiss-Prot protein existence level 1. Binding protein with a strong affinity to the bleomycin family of antibiotics. Binds to CL990; an antimitotic-antibiotic compound. From Klebsiella pneumoniae.
   4411..4532    +  polyA_signal   SV40 poly(A) signal: SV40 polyadenylation signal
   4605..4621    -  protein_bind   lac operator: The lac repressor binds to the lac operator to inhibit transcription in E. coli. This inhibition can be relieved by adding lactose or isopropyl-β-D-thiogalactopyranoside (IPTG). lac repressor encoded by lacI
   4629..4659    -  promoter       lac promoter: promoter for the E. coli lac operon
   4674..4695    -  protein_bind   CAP binding site: CAP binding activates transcription in the presence of cAMP. E. coli catabolite activator protein
   4708..4800    -  CDS            lacI (fragment): lac repressor; lacI; The lac repressor binds to the lac operator to inhibit transcription in E. coli. This inhibition can be relieved by adding lactose or isopropyl-β-D-thiogalactopyranoside (IPTG).
   4983..5571    -  rep_origin     ori: high-copy-number ColE1/pMB1/pBR322/pUC origin of replication
   5742..6602    -  CDS            AmpR: β-lactamase; bla; confers resistance to ampicillin, carbenicillin, and related antibiotics
   6603..6707    -  promoter       AmpR promoter: bla
   6766..6818    -  misc_feature   bom (fragment): basis of mobility region from pBR322
