[The description below was written by a language model from this plasmid's Addgene catalogue record and pLannotate feature annotations shown in this document.]
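Description:
pBEL2957 is a mammalian expression plasmid of about 6.9 kb built on the pcDNA3.4 backbone. It produces superfolder GFP fused to a putative signal peptide from the microsporidian parasite Encephalitozoon intestinalis. It is propagated in E. coli from a high-copy ColE1/pUC-type origin under ampicillin selection (AmpR with its bla promoter). An f1 origin is also present. The backbone carries an SV40 enhancer/early promoter driving the neomycin/kanamycin phosphotransferase gene with an SV40 poly(A) signal. This standard cassette can in principle support G418 selection of stably transfected mammalian cells, although the record does not say it was used this way. Short annotated fragments of ble, lacI, the lac promoter/operator, bom and a bGH poly(A) signal appear to be backbone remnants rather than functional parts.

The expression cassette begins with the human CMV immediate-early enhancer and promoter. These drive a short N-terminal coding segment of roughly 120 bp that abuts the sfGFP open reading frame. The catalogue entry identifies this leader as the putative signal peptide of protein Eint_060150, and the automated annotation matches the same segment to a fragment of E. intestinalis polar tube protein PTP1, which suggests these are the same protein. Downstream, a WPRE enhances transcript stability and expression, and an HSV thymidine kinase poly(A) signal terminates the message.

The insert was assembled by Gibson cloning. The stated purpose is to express the signal peptide–GFP fusion in mammalian cells, presumably so that the fate of the fluorescent reporter shows whether the parasite sequence behaves as a targeting or secretion signal in a host-cell context. The plasmid is associated with a single-cell RNA-seq study of E. intestinalis infection in human macrophages.
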