Addgene plasmid #222972: pBEL2957
Purpose: To express a putative signal peptide from Encephalitozoon intestinalis protein Eint_060150 fused to GFP in mammalian cells
Depositing lab: Gira Bhabha & Damian Ekiert. Depositing organization: NYU Grossman School of Medicine. Publication: scRNA-seq reveals transcriptional dynamics of Encephalitozoon intestinalis parasites in human macrophages. Jaroenlak P, McCarty KL, Xia B, Lam C, Zwack EE, Yanai I, Bhabha G, Ekiert DC. bioRxiv 2024.05.30.596468 10.1101/2024.05.30.596468.
Backbone
  Vector backbone: pcDNA3.4
  Vector type: Mammalian Expression
Growth in bacteria
  Bacterial resistance: Ampicillin, 100 μg/mL
  Growth temperature: 37°C
  Growth strain: DH5alpha
  Copy number: High Copy
Gene/Insert
  Gene/Insert name: sfGFP
  Species: Putative signal peptide from Encephalitozoon intestinalis and GFP from Aequorea victoria
  Cloning method: Gibson Cloning
Terms and licenses: Academic/Nonprofit Terms; Industry Terms: Not Available to Industry
Depositor comments: Please visit https://doi.org/10.1101/2024.05.30.596468 for bioRxiv preprint.
How to cite: pBEL2957 was a gift from Gira Bhabha & Damian Ekiert (Addgene plasmid # 222972 ; http://n2t.net/addgene:222972 ; RRID:Addgene_222972)
